Addgene plasmid #145142: pENTR2b ITGB1-tail-mTurquoise2
Purpose: Shuttle vector with mTurquoise2-tagged ITGB1 cytoplasmic tail as an insert
Depositing lab: Johanna Ivaska. Depositing organization: University of Turku. Publication: Myosin-X and talin modulate integrin activity at filopodia tips. Miihkinen M, Gronloh MLB, Popovic A, Vihinen H, Jokitalo E, Goult BT, Ivaska J, Jacquemet G. Cell Rep. 2021 Sep 14;36(11):109716. doi: 10.1016/j.celrep.2021.109716. PubMed 34525374.
Backbone
  Vector backbone: pENTR2b
  Vector type: ENTRY vector for GATEWAY cloning
Growth in bacteria
  Bacterial resistance: Kanamycin, 50 μg/mL
  Growth temperature: 37°C
  Growth strain: DH5alpha
  Copy number: High Copy
Gene/Insert
  Gene/Insert name: ITGB1-tail-mTurquoise2
  Species: H. sapiens (human)
  Entrez Gene: ITGB1 (a.k.a. CD29, FNRB, GPIIA, MDF2, MSK12, VLA-BETA, VLAB)
Terms and licenses: Academic/Nonprofit Terms; Industry Terms: Not Available to Industry
How to cite: pENTR2b ITGB1-tail-mTurquoise2 was a gift from Johanna Ivaska (Addgene plasmid # 145142 ; http://n2t.net/addgene:145142 ; RRID:Addgene_145142)
