[The description below was written by a language model from this plasmid's Addgene catalogue record and pLannotate feature annotations shown in this document.]
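Description:
pENTR2b ITGB1-tail-mTurquoise2 is a Gateway entry (shuttle) vector of about 3.2 kb built on the pENTR2b backbone. It is maintained in E. coli as a high-copy plasmid through a ColE1/pUC-type origin and selected with kanamycin via the aph(3')-Ia (KanR) gene. The annotation also picks up a very short match to the RSF origin at the start of the sequence, which is only a fragment and probably not functional. The rrnB T1 and T2 transcription terminators lie upstream of the cloning region, where they shield the insert from read-through transcription coming from the backbone.

The payload lies between the attL1 and attL2 recombination sites. It is a single open reading frame in which a short segment annotated as an H-Ras fragment is followed directly by a roughly 140 bp fragment of integrin beta-1 (ITGB1), corresponding to the cytoplasmic tail. The catalogue lists this fragment as human, although the automated annotation matched it to the highly similar bovine protein entry. After a brief linker comes the full coding sequence of mTurquoise2, a bright monomeric cyan fluorescent protein. The record does not explain the role of the H-Ras-derived piece. No promoter is annotated within the att-flanked cassette, as expected for an entry clone, so expression depends on moving the insert by LR Clonase recombination into a destination vector that supplies the promoter and other host-specific elements. The record supports its use as a source clone for generating expression constructs of a fluorescently tagged ITGB1 tail. The associated study concerns how myosin-X and talin regulate integrin activity at filopodia tips.
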