Features (pLannotate 1.2.2; 11 found; start..end, strand, type, name):
      1..46      +  rep_origin     RSF ori (fragment): Plasmids containing the RSF 1030 origin of replication can be propagated in E. coli cells that contain additional plasmids with compatible origins.
    106..149     -  terminator     rrnB T1 terminator: Escherichia coli rrnB; transcription terminator T1 from the E. coli rrnB gene
    281..308     +  terminator     rrnB T2 terminator: transcription terminator T2 from the E. coli rrnB gene
    358..457     +  protein_bind   attL1: mutant version of attL; recombination site for the Gateway® LR reaction LR Clonase™
    505..521     +  misc_feature   MCS (fragment): multiple cloning site
    523..552     +  CDS            H-Ras (fragment): human small GTPase proto-oncoprotein
    553..693     +  CDS            ITGB1 (fragment): ITB1_BOVIN - Experimental evidence at protein level: Swiss-Prot protein existence level 1. Integrins alpha-1/beta-1, alpha-2/beta-1, alpha-10/beta-1 and alpha-11/beta-1 are receptors for collagen. Integrins alpha-1/beta-1 and alpha-2/beta-2 recognize the proline-hydroxylated sequence G-F-P-G- E-R in collagen. Integrins alpha-2/beta-1, alpha-3/beta-1, alpha- 4/beta-1, alpha-5/beta-1, alpha-8/beta-1, alpha-10/beta-1, alpha- 11/beta-1 and alpha-V/beta-1 are receptors for fibronectin. Alpha- 4/beta-1 recognizes one or more domains within the alternatively spliced CS-1 and CS-5 regions of fibronect
    709..1428    +  CDS            mTurquoise2: enhanced monomeric variant of CFP (Goedhart et al., 2012) mammalian codon-optimized
   1443..1542    -  protein_bind   attL2: mutant version of attL; recombination site for the Gateway® LR reaction LR Clonase™
   1665..2474    +  CDS            KanR: aminoglycoside phosphotransferase; aph(3')-Ia; confers resistance to kanamycin in bacteria or G418 (Geneticin®) in eukaryotes
   2564..3152    +  rep_origin     ori: high-copy-number ColE1/pMB1/pBR322/pUC origin of replication
>Addgene plasmid #145142 | pENTR2b ITGB1-tail-mTurquoise2 | addgene full sequence | sequence record 307047 | Addgene NGS Result
CTTTCCTGCGTTATCCCCTGATTCTGTGGATAACCGTATTACCGCTAGCATGGATCTCGGGGACGTCTAA
CTACTAAGCGAGAGTAGGGAACTGCCAGGCATCAAATAAAACGAAAGGCTCAGTCGGAAGACTGGGCCTT
TCGTTTTATCTGTTGTTTGTCGGTGAACGCTCTCCTGAGTAGGACAAATCCGCCGGGAGCGGATTTGAAC
GTTGTGAAGCAACGGCCCGGAGGGTGGCGGGCAGGACGCCCGCCATAAACTGCCAGGCATCAAACTAAGC
AGAAGGCCATCCTGACGGATGGCCTTTTTGCGTTTCTACAAACTCTTCCTGTTAGTTAGTTACTTAAGCT
CGGGCCCCAAATAATGATTTTATTTTGACTGATAGTGACCTGTTCGTTGCAACAAATTGATAAGCAATGC
TTTTTTATAATGCCAACTTTGTACAAAAAAGCAGGCTGGCGCCGGAACCAATTCAGTCGACTGGATCCGG
TACCCGCCACCATGGCTCAAGCTTCGAATTCAGGCTGCATGAGCTGCAAGTGTGTGCTCTCCAAGCTTTT
AATGATAATTCATGACAGAAGGGAGTTTGCTAAATTTGAAAAGGAGAAAATGAATGCCAAATGGGACACG
GGTGAAAATCCTATTTATAAGAGTGCCGTAACAACTGTGGTCAATCCGAAGTATGAGGGAAAAGGCGGCG
GCGGCCGCATGGTGAGCAAGGGCGAGGAGCTGTTCACCGGGGTGGTGCCCATCCTGGTCGAGCTGGACGG
CGACGTAAACGGCCACAAGTTCAGCGTGTCCGGCGAGGGCGAGGGCGATGCCACCTACGGCAAGCTGACC
CTGAAGTTCATCTGCACCACCGGCAAGCTGCCCGTGCCCTGGCCCACCCTCGTGACCACCCTGTCCTGGG
GCGTGCAGTGCTTCGCCCGCTACCCCGACCACATGAAGCAGCACGACTTCTTCAAGTCCGCCATGCCCGA
AGGCTACGTCCAGGAGCGCACCATCTTCTTCAAGGACGACGGCAACTACAAGACCCGCGCCGAGGTGAAG
TTCGAGGGCGACACCCTGGTGAACCGCATCGAGCTGAAGGGCATCGACTTCAAGGAGGACGGCAACATCC
TGGGGCACAAGCTGGAGTACAACTACTTTAGCGACAACGTCTATATCACCGCCGACAAGCAGAAGAACGG
CATCAAGGCCAACTTCAAGATCCGCCACAACATCGAGGACGGCGGCGTGCAGCTCGCCGACCACTACCAG
CAGAACACCCCCATCGGCGACGGCCCCGTGCTGCTGCCCGACAACCACTACCTGAGCACCCAGTCCAAGC
TGAGCAAAGACCCCAACGAGAAGCGCGATCACATGGTCCTGCTGGAGTTCGTGACCGCCGCCGGGATCAC
TCTCGGCATGGACGAGCTGTACAAGTAACTCGAGATATCTAGACCCAGCTTTCTTGTACAAAGTTGGCAT
TATAAGAAAGCATTGCTTATCAATTTGTTGCAACGAACAGGTCACTATCAGTCAAAATAAAATCATTATT
TGCCATCCAGCTGCAGCTCTGGCCCGTGTCTCAAAATCTCTGATGTTACATTGCACAAGATAAAAATATA
TCATCATGAACAATAAAACTGTCTGCTTACATAAACAGTAATACAAGGGGTGTTATGAGCCATATTCAAC
GGGAAACGTCGAGGCCGCGATTAAATTCCAACATGGATGCTGATTTATATGGGTATAAATGGGCTCGCGA
TAATGTCGGGCAATCAGGTGCGACAATCTATCGCTTGTATGGGAAGCCCGATGCGCCAGAGTTGTTTCTG
AAACATGGCAAAGGTAGCGTTGCCAATGATGTTACAGATGAGATGGTCAGACTAAACTGGCTGACGGAAT
TTATGCCTCTTCCGACCATCAAGCATTTTATCCGTACTCCTGATGATGCATGGTTACTCACCACTGCGAT
CCCCGGAAAAACAGCATTCCAGGTATTAGAAGAATATCCTGATTCAGGTGAAAATATTGTTGATGCGCTG
GCAGTGTTCCTGCGCCGGTTGCATTCGATTCCTGTTTGTAATTGTCCTTTTAACAGCGATCGCGTATTTC
GTCTCGCTCAGGCGCAATCACGAATGAATAACGGTTTGGTTGATGCGAGTGATTTTGATGACGAGCGTAA
TGGCTGGCCTGTTGAACAAGTCTGGAAAGAAATGCATAAACTTTTGCCATTCTCACCGGATTCAGTCGTC
ACTCATGGTGATTTCTCACTTGATAACCTTATTTTTGACGAGGGGAAATTAATAGGTTGTATTGATGTTG
GACGAGTCGGAATCGCAGACCGATACCAGGATCTTGCCATCCTATGGAACTGCCTCGGTGAGTTTTCTCC
TTCATTACAGAAACGGCTTTTTCAAAAATATGGTATTGATAATCCTGATATGAATAAATTGCAGTTTCAT
TTGATGCTCGATGAGTTTTTCTAATCAGAATTGGTTAATTGGTTGTAACATTATTCAGATTGGGCCCCGT
TCCACTGAGCGTCAGACCCCGTAGAAAAGATCAAAGGATCTTCTTGAGATCCTTTTTTTCTGCGCGTAAT
CTGCTGCTTGCAAACAAAAAAACCACCGCTACCAGCGGTGGTTTGTTTGCCGGATCAAGAGCTACCAACT
CTTTTTCCGAAGGTAACTGGCTTCAGCAGAGCGCAGATACCAAATACTGTTCTTCTAGTGTAGCCGTAGT
TAGGCCACCACTTCAAGAACTCTGTAGCACCGCCTACATACCTCGCTCTGCTAATCCTGTTACCAGTGGC
TGCTGCCAGTGGCGATAAGTCGTGTCTTACCGGGTTGGACTCAAGACGATAGTTACCGGATAAGGCGCAG
CGGTCGGGCTGAACGGGGGGTTCGTGCACACAGCCCAGCTTGGAGCGAACGACCTACACCGAACTGAGAT
ACCTACAGCGTGAGCTATGAGAAAGCGCCACGCTTCCCGAAGGGAGAAAGGCGGACAGGTATCCGGTAAG
CGGCAGGGTCGGAACAGGAGAGCGCACGAGGGAGCTTCCAGGGGGAAACGCCTGGTATCTTTATAGTCCT
GTCGGGTTTCGCCACCTCTGACTTGAGCGTCGATTTTTGTGATGCTCGTCAGGGGGGCGGAGCCTATGGA
AAAACGCCAGCAACGCGGCCTTTTTACGGTTCCTGGCCTTTTGCTGGCCTTTTGCTCACATGTT
